>Addgene plasmid #185011 | pET-45b-POLR2A-CTD-mCherry | addgene full sequence | sequence record 364393 | Addgene NGS Result
GGAGAAAGGCGGACAGGTATCCGGTAAGCGGCAGGGTCGGAACAGGAGAGCGCACGAGGGAGCTTCCAGG
GGGAAACGCCTGGTATCTTTATAGTCCTGTCGGGTTTCGCCACCTCTGACTTGAGCGTCGATTTTTGTGA
TGCTCGTCAGGGGGGCGGAGCCTATGGAAAAACGCCAGCAACGCGGCCTTTTTACGGTTCCTGGCCTTTT
GCTGGCCTTTTGCTCACATGTTCTTTCCTGCGTTATCCCCTGATTCTGTGGATAACCGTATTACCGCCTT
TGAGTGAGCTGATACCGCTCGCCGCAGCCGAACGACCGAGCGCAGCGAGTCAGTGAGCGAGGAAGCGGAA
GAGCGCCTGATGCGGTATTTTCTCCTTACGCATCTGTGCGGTATTTCACACCGCAATGGTGCACTCTCAG
TACAATCTGCTCTGATGCCGCATAGTTAAGCCAGTATACACTCCGCTATCGCTACGTGACTGGGTCATGG
CTGCGCCCCGACACCCGCCAACACCCGCTGACGCGCCCTGACGGGCTTGTCTGCTCCCGGCATCCGCTTA
CAGACAAGCTGTGACCGTCTCCGGGAGCTGCATGTGTCAGAGGTTTTCACCGTCATCACCGAAACGCGCG
AGGCAGCTGCGGTAAAGCTCATCAGCGTGGTCGTGAAGCGATTCACAGATGTCTGCCTGTTCATCCGCGT
CCAGCTCGTTGAGTTTCTCCAGAAGCGTTAATGTCTGGCTTCTGATAAAGCGGGCCATGTTAAGGGCGGT
TTTTTCCTGTTTGGTCACTGATGCCTCCGTGTAAGGGGGATTTCTGTTCATGGGGGTAATGATACCGATG
AAACGAGAGAGGATGCTCACGATACGGGTTACTGATGATGAACATGCCCGGTTACTGGAACGTTGTGAGG
GTAAACAACTGGCGGTATGGATGCGGCGGGACCAGAGAAAAATCACTCAGGGTCAATGCCAGCGCTTCGT
TAATACAGATGTAGGTGTTCCACAGGGTAGCCAGCAGCATCCTGCGATGCAGATCCGGAACATAATGGTG
CAGGGCGCTGACTTCCGCGTTTCCAGACTTTACGAAACACGGAAACCGAAGACCATTCATGTTGTTGCTC
AGGTCGCAGACGTTTTGCAGCAGCAGTCGCTTCACGTTCGCTCGCGTATCGGTGATTCATTCTGCTAACC
AGTAAGGCAACCCCGCCAGCCTAGCCGGGTCCTCAACGACAGGAGCACGATCATGCTAGTCATGCCCCGC
GCCCACCGGAAGGAGCTGACTGGGTTGAAGGCTCTCAAGGGCATCGGTCGAGATCCCGGTGCCTAATGAG
TGAGCTAACTTACATTAATTGCGTTGCGCTCACTGCCCGCTTTCCAGTCGGGAAACCTGTCGTGCCAGCT
GCATTAATGAATCGGCCAACGCGCGGGGAGAGGCGGTTTGCGTATTGGGCGCCAGGGTGGTTTTTCTTTT
CACCAGTGAGACGGGCAACAGCTGATTGCCCTTCACCGCCTGGCCCTGAGAGAGTTGCAGCAAGCGGTCC
ACGCTGGTTTGCCCCAGCAGGCGAAAATCCTGTTTGATGGTGGTTAACGGCGGGATATAACATGAGCTGT
CTTCGGTATCGTCGTATCCCACTACCGAGATGTCCGCACCAACGCGCAGCCCGGACTCGGTAATGGCGCG
CATTGCGCCCAGCGCCATCTGATCGTTGGCAACCAGCATCGCAGTGGGAACGATGCCCTCATTCAGCATT
TGCATGGTTTGTTGAAAACCGGACATGGCACTCCAGTCGCCTTCCCGTTCCGCTATCGGCTGAATTTGAT
TGCGAGTGAGATATTTATGCCAGCCAGCCAGACGCAGACGCGCCGAGACAGAACTTAATGGGCCCGCTAA
CAGCGCGATTTGCTGGTGACCCAATGCGACCAGATGCTCCACGCCCAGTCGCGTACCGTCTTCATGGGAG
AAAATAATACTGTTGATGGGTGTCTGGTCAGAGACATCAAGAAATAACGCCGGAACATTAGTGCAGGCAG
CTTCCACAGCAATGGCATCCTGGTCATCCAGCGGATAGTTAATGATCAGCCCACTGACGCGTTGCGCGAG
AAGATTGTGCACCGCCGCTTTACAGGCTTCGACGCCGCTTCGTTCTACCATCGACACCACCACGCTGGCA
CCCAGTTGATCGGCGCGAGATTTAATCGCCGCGACAATTTGCGACGGCGCGTGCAGGGCCAGACTGGAGG
TGGCAACGCCAATCAGCAACGACTGTTTGCCCGCCAGTTGTTGTGCCACGCGGTTGGGAATGTAATTCAG
CTCCGCCATCGCCGCTTCCACTTTTTCCCGCGTTTTCGCAGAAACGTGGCTGGCCTGGTTCACCACGCGG
GAAACGGTCTGATAAGAGACACCGGCATACTCTGCGACATCGTATAACGTTACTGGTTTCACATTCACCA
CCCTGAATTGACTCTCTTCCGGGCGCTATCATGCCATACCGCGAAAGGTTTTGCGCCATTCGATGGTGTC
CGGGATCTCGACGCTCTCCCTTATGCGACTCCTGCATTAGGAAGCAGCCCAGTAGTAGGTTGAGGCCGTT
GAGCACCGCCGCCGCAAGGAATGGTGCATGCAAGGAGATGGCGCCCAACAGTCCCCCGGCCACGGGGCCT
GCCACCATACCCACGCCGAAACAAGCGCTCATGAGCCCGAAGTGGCGAGCCCGATCTTCCCCATCGGTGA
TGTCGGCGATATAGGCGCCAGCAACCGCACCTGTGGCGCCGGTGATGCCGGCCACGATGCGTCCGGCGTA
GAGGATCGAGATCGATCTCGATCCCGCGAAATTAATACGACTCACTATAGGGGAATTGTGAGCGGATAAC
AATTCCCCTCTAGAAATAATTTTGTTTAACTTTAAGAAGGAGATATACCATGCACCATCACCATCACCAT
GGGATCGAGGAAAACCTGTACTTCCAATCCGGTTCTGGAATGGTTTCCAAAGGAGAGGAGGATAATATGG
CTATAATTAAAGAGTTTATGCGGTTCAAGGTGCATATGGAGGGATCTGTGAACGGTCACGAGTTCGAAAT
CGAGGGCGAAGGCGAGGGGCGACCCTATGAAGGGACACAGACGGCCAAACTGAAGGTGACCAAGGGTGGC
CCCCTGCCTTTCGCCTGGGACATCCTGTCACCCCAGTTTATGTACGGCTCTAAGGCTTACGTTAAGCACC
CTGCCGATATTCCGGACTACTTGAAACTGAGCTTCCCTGAAGGGTTCAAGTGGGAACGGGTAATGAATTT
TGAGGATGGCGGTGTAGTCACAGTTACCCAGGACAGCTCTCTTCAGGACGGAGAATTTATCTATAAGGTT
AAACTTCGGGGCACTAACTTCCCATCAGACGGCCCCGTGATGCAGAAGAAAACTATGGGCTGGGAAGCCA
GCTCAGAACGCATGTATCCCGAGGACGGAGCACTGAAGGGAGAAATCAAGCAGCGACTCAAGCTGAAGGA
TGGGGGACATTATGATGCTGAGGTCAAAACCACCTATAAGGCCAAGAAACCCGTTCAGCTTCCTGGGGCA
TACAACGTGAATATCAAACTGGATATTACATCCCATAACGAAGACTATACCATCGTGGAACAGTACGAGC
GGGCCGAGGGCAGACATAGCACAGGGGGCATGGATGAATTGTACAAGTACACGGATTACTCACCGACATC
ACCAGCCTATGAGCCACGCTCCCCTGGGGGCTATACACCCCAGAGCCCCTCCTACTCCCCTACTTCACCT
TCCTACTCCCCAACCTCTCCATCTTACTCTCCAACCAGTCCCAACTACAGCCCTACCTCTCCTAGCTACT
CGCCCACCTCCCCTAGCTACTCGCCAACCTCTCCTTCCTACTCCCCCACCTCTCCAAGCTATTCCCCAAC
CTCTCCTAGCTACTCCCCAACCTCTCCAAGCTATTCTCCAACATCACCTAGCTATTCTCCAACTTCTCCC
AGCTACTCACCGACATCTCCTAGCTACTCCCCAACTTCTCCCAGCTACTCACCAACTTCACCAAGCTATT
CTCCCACCTCCCCCAGCTACTCACCGACATCTCCCAGCTACTCACCAACTTCTCCAAGCTACTCACCAAC
TTCTCCAAGCTACTCACCCACCAGCCCTAACTATTCTCCAACTAGTCCCAACTATACCCCGACATCACCC
AGCTACAGCCCAACCTCACCCAGTTACTCACCTACAAGTCCCAACTATACACCCACCAGCCCTAATTACA
GCCCAACCTCTCCAAGCTATTCCCCAACCTCACCCAGTTATTCCCCCACCTCACCAAGCTACTCCCCCTC
CAGCCCACGATATACACCACAGTCTCCAACCTACACACCAAGCTCACCAAGCTACAGTCCCAGCTCACCA
AGCTACAGCCCCACTTCACCCAAGTACACCCCAACTAGTCCTTCCTACAGTCCCAGCTCACCAGAGTACA
CCCCAGCTTCTCCCAAATACTCACCTACAAGCCCTAAATATTCACCCACTTCTCCCAAGTATTCTCCTAC
CAGCCCCACTTACTCACCTACCACCCCAAAATATTCTCCAACCTCCCCGACATACTCACCAACCTCTCCA
GTCTATACCCCGACCTCTCCCAAGTACTCCCCAACCAGCCCTACCTACTCGCCCACTTCTCCCAAGTACT
CGCCCACCAGTCCCACCTACTCACCCACCTCTCCCAAGGGCTCCACCTACTCTCCCACTTCTCCTGGCTA
CTCACCCACTAGCCCCACCTACAGCCTCACCAGCCCAGCCATCAGCCCAGATGACAGCGATGAGGAGAAC
GTTGCGGCCGCACTCGAGTCTGGTAAAGAAACCGCTGCTGCGAAATTTGAACGCCAGCACATGGACTCGT
CTACTAGCGCAGCTTAATTAACCTAGGCTGCTGCCACCGCTGAGCAATAACTAGCATAACCCCTTGGGGC
CTCTAAACGGGTCTTGAGGGGTTTTTTGCTGAAAGGAGGAACTATATCCGGATTGGCGAATGGG
[124 nt withheld, positions 5035-5158]
C
[91 nt withheld, positions 5160-5250]
A
[49 nt withheld, positions 5252-5300]
CCTTTGACGTTGGAGTCCACGTTCTTT
[37 nt withheld, positions 5328-5364]
ACCCTATCTCGGTCTATTCTTTTGATTTATAAGGGATTTTGCCGATTTCGGCCTATTGGTTAAAAAATGA
GCTGATTTAACAAAAATTTAACGCGAATTTTAACAAAATATTAACGTTTACAATTTCTGGCGGCACGATG
GCATGAGATTATCAAAAAGGATCTTCACCTAGATCCTTTTAAATTAAAAATGAAGTTTTAAATCAATCTA
AAGTATATATGAGTAAACTTGGTCTGACAGTTACCAATGCTTAATCAGTGAGGCACCTATCTCAGCGATC
TGTCTATTTCGTTCATCCATAGTTGCCTGACTCCCCGTCGTGTAGATAACTACGATACGGGAGGGCTTAC
CATCTGGCCCCAGTGCTGCAATGATACCGCGAGACCCACGCTCACCGGCTCCAGATTTATCAGCAATAAA
CCAGCCAGCCGGAAGGGCCGAGCGCAGAAGTGGTCCTGCAACTTTATCCGCCTCCATCCAGTCTATTAAT
TGTTGCCGGGAAGCTAGAGTAAGTAGTTCGCCAGTTAATAGTTTGCGCAACGTTGTTGCCATTGCTACAG
GCATCGTGGTGTCACGCTCGTCGTTTGGTATGGCTTCATTCAGCTCCGGTTCCCAACGATCAAGGCGAGT
TACATGATCCCCCATGTTGTGCAAAAAAGCGGTTAGCTCCTTCGGTCCTCCGATCGTTGTCAGAAGTAAG
TTGGCCGCAGTGTTATCACTCATGGTTATGGCAGCACTGCATAATTCTCTTACTGTCATGCCATCCGTAA
GATGCTTTTCTGTGACTGGTGAGTACTCAACCAAGTCATTCTGAGAATAGTGTATGCGGCGACCGAGTTG
CTCTTGCCCGGCGTCAATACGGGATAATACCGCGCCACATAGCAGAACTTTAAAAGTGCTCATCATTGGA
AAACGTTCTTCGGGGCGAAAACTCTCAAGGATCTTACCGCTGTTGAGATCCAGTTCGATGTAACCCACTC
GTGCACCCAACTGATCTTCAGCATCTTTTACTTTCACCAGCGTTTCTGGGTGAGCAAAAACAGGAAGGCA
AAATGCCGCAAAAAAGGGAATAAGGGCGACACGGAAATGTTGAATACTCATACTCTTCCTTTTTCAATCA
TGATTGAAGCATTTATCAGGGTTATTGTCTCATGAGCGGATACATATTTGAATGTATTTAGAAAAATAAA
CAAATAGGTCATGACCAAAATCCCTTAACGTGAGTTTTCGTTCCACTGAGCGTCAGACCCCGTAGAAAAG
ATCAAAGGATCTTCTTGAGATCCTTTTTTTCTGCGCGTAATCTGCTGCTTGCAAACAAAAAAACCACCGC
TACCAGCGGTGGTTTGTTTGCCGGATCAAGAGCTACCAACTCTTTTTCCGAAGGTAACTGGCTTCAGCAG
AGCGCAGATACCAAATACTGTCCTTCTAGTGTAGCCGTAGTTAGGCCACCACTTCAAGAACTCTGTAGCA
CCGCCTACATACCTCGCTCTGCTAATCCTGTTACCAGTGGCTGCTGCCAGTGGCGATAAGTCGTGTCTTA
CCGGGTTGGACTCAAGACGATAGTTACCGGATAAGGCGCAGCGGTCGGGCTGAACGGGGGGTTCGTGCAC
ACAGCCCAGCTTGGAGCGAACGACCTACACCGAACTGAGATACCTACAGCGTGAGCTATGAGAAAGCGCC
ACGCTTCCCGAAG
Features (pLannotate 1.2.2; 21 found; start..end, strand, type, name):
    356..495     -  misc_feature   bom: basis of mobility region from pBR322
    597..788     -  CDS            rop: Rop protein, which maintains plasmids at low copy number; rop
    805..1185    +  CDS            YPB1_ECOLX: Protein predicted: Swiss-Prot protein existence level 4. From Escherichia coli.
   1247..1311    -  CDS            TcR (fragment): tetracycline efflux protein; tet; confers resistance to tetracycline
   1326..1347    -  protein_bind   CAP binding site: CAP binding activates transcription in the presence of cAMP. E. coli catabolite activator protein
   1360..2442    -  CDS            lacI: lac repressor; lacI; The lac repressor binds to the lac operator to inhibit transcription in E. coli. This inhibition can be relieved by adding lactose or isopropyl-β-D-thiogalactopyranoside (IPTG).
   2443..2520    -  promoter       lacI promoter: lacI
   2528..2807    -  CDS            TcR (fragment): tetracycline efflux protein; tet; confers resistance to tetracycline
   2833..2851    +  promoter       T7 promoter: promoter for bacteriophage T7 RNA polymerase
   2852..2876    +  protein_bind   lac operator: The lac repressor binds to the lac operator to inhibit transcription in E. coli. This inhibition can be relieved by adding lactose or isopropyl-β-D-thiogalactopyranoside (IPTG). lac repressor encoded by lacI
   2891..2913    +  RBS            RBS: efficient ribosome binding site from bacteriophage T7 gene 10 (Olins and Rangwala, 1989)
   2923..2940    +  CDS            6xHis: 6xHis affinity tag
   2950..2966    +  CDS            TEV site (fragment): tobacco etch virus (TEV) protease recognition and cleavage site
   2980..3687    +  CDS            mCherry: mCherry is a basic (constitutively fluorescent) red fluorescent protein published in 2004, derived from Discosoma sp.. It is reported to be a very rapidly-maturing monomer with low acid sensitivity.
   4855..4896    +  CDS            S-Tag (fragment): affinity and epitope tag derived from pancreatic ribonuclease A
   4926..4943    +  CDS            SET1 (fragment): solubility-enhancement tag derived from T7 phage gene 10B
   4951..4998    +  terminator     T7 terminator: transcription terminator for bacteriophage T7 RNA polymerase
   5035..5490    +  rep_origin     f1 ori (sequence partly withheld): f1 bacteriophage origin of replication; arrow indicates direction of (+) strand synthesis
   5605..6465    -  CDS            AmpR: β-lactamase; bla; confers resistance to ampicillin, carbenicillin, and related antibiotics
   6466..6558    -  promoter       AmpR promoter: bla
   6639..170     +  rep_origin     ori (across the origin): high-copy-number ColE1/pMB1/pBR322/pUC origin of replication
