[The description below was written by a language model from this plasmid's Addgene catalogue record and pLannotate feature annotations shown in this document.]
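Description:
pET-45b-POLR2A-CTD-mCherry is a bacterial expression plasmid built on the pET-45b(+) backbone for producing a recombinant fusion of mCherry with the C-terminal domain of mouse RNA polymerase II large subunit (Polr2a, also known as Rpb1). It replicates in E. coli from a pBR322/ColE1-type origin accompanied by the bom region and the rop gene, which holds copy number down, consistent with the low-copy designation in the record. Selection is by ampicillin through the β-lactamase gene, and an f1 origin is also present. Short tetracycline-resistance fragments annotated in the backbone are non-functional remnants of the pBR322 lineage.

The expression cassette is the standard pET arrangement: a T7 promoter followed immediately by a lac operator and the T7 gene 10 ribosome binding site, with a plasmid-borne lacI gene under its own promoter supplying repressor. Transcription therefore depends on a host providing T7 RNA polymerase and is induced with IPTG, ending at the T7 terminator. The annotated reading frame begins with a 6xHis tag for metal-affinity purification, then a partial match to a TEV protease site, then mCherry. About 1.1 kb between the end of mCherry and the vector's downstream S-tag region carries no annotation. This gap presumably holds the Gibson-cloned CTD, which would place mCherry N-terminal to the CTD despite the order in the plasmid name, though the feature table does not confirm this. Whether the downstream S-tag fragment is translated is also not stated. The purified red-fluorescent CTD protein suits in vitro work, and the associated publication concerns transcriptional condensates.
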