Addgene plasmid #185011: pET-45b-POLR2A-CTD-mCherry
Purpose: Bacterial Expression of 6xHis C-terminal domain of POLR2A mCherry Fusion Protein
Depositing lab: Denes Hnisz. Depositing organization: Max Planck Institute for Molecular Genetics. Publication: Hijacking of transcriptional condensates by endogenous retroviruses. Asimi V, Sampath Kumar A, Niskanen H, Riemenschneider C, Hetzel S, Naderi J, Fasching N, Popitsch N, Du M, Kretzmer H, Smith ZD, Weigert R, Walther M, Mamde S, Meierhofer D, Wittler L, Buschow R, Timmermann B, Cisse II, Ameres SL, Meissner A, Hnisz D. Nat Genet. 2022 Aug;54(8):1238-1247. doi: 10.1038/s41588-022-01132-w. Epub 2022 Jul 21. PubMed 35864192.
Backbone
  Vector backbone: pET-45(b+)
  Vector type: Bacterial Expression
Growth in bacteria
  Bacterial resistance: Ampicillin, 100 μg/mL
  Growth temperature: 37°C
  Growth strain: NEB Stable
  Copy number: Low Copy
Gene/Insert
  Gene/Insert name: POLR2A
  Species: M. musculus (mouse)
  Entrez Gene: Polr2a (a.k.a. 220kDa, Rpb1, Rpo2-1)
  Cloning method: Gibson Cloning
Terms and licenses: Academic/Nonprofit Terms; Industry Terms: Not Available to Industry
How to cite: pET-45b-POLR2A-CTD-mCherry was a gift from Denes Hnisz (Addgene plasmid # 185011 ; http://n2t.net/addgene:185011 ; RRID:Addgene_185011)
